>Addgene plasmid #123480 | pMK-PpsbA (-42 to +9) | addgene full sequence | sequence record 247677 | Addgene NGS Result
CTAAATTGTAAGCGTTAATATTTTGTTAAAATTCGCGTTAAATTTTTGTTAAATCAGCTCATTTTTTAAC
CAATAGGCCGAAATCGGCAAAATCCCTTATAAATCAAAAGAATAGACCGAGATAGGGTTGAGTGGCCGCT
ACAGGGCGCTCCCATTCGCCATTCAGGCTGCGCAACTGTTGGGAAGGGCGTTTCGGTGCGGGCCTCTTCG
CTATTACGCCAGCTGGCGAAAGGGGGATGTGCTGCAAGGCGATTAAGTTGGGTAACGCCAGGGTTTTCCC
AGTCACGACGTTGTAAAACGACGGCCAGTGAGCGCGACGTAATACGACTCACTATAGGGCGAATTGAAGG
AAGGCCGTCAAGGCCACGTGTCTTGTCCAGAGCTCGGTCTCAGGAGAATAAAAAGCCTTCCATTTTCTAT
TTTGATTTGTAGAAAACTAGTGTGCTTGGGAGTCCCTGATGATTAAATAAACCAAGATTTTACCTACTTG
AGACCGGTACCTGGAGCACAAGACTGGCCTCATGGGCCTTCCTTTCACTGCCCGCTTTCCAGTCGGGAAA
CCTGTCGTGCCAGCTGCATTAACATGGTCATAGCTGTTTCCTTGCGTATTGGGCGCTCTCCGCTTCCTCG
CTCACTGACTCGCTGCGCTCGGTCGTTCGGGTAAAGCCTGGGGTGCCTAATGAGCAAAAGGCCAGCAAAA
GGCCAGGAACCGTAAAAAGGCCGCGTTGCTGGCGTTTTTCCATAGGCTCCGCCCCCCTGACGAGCATCAC
AAAAATCGACGCTCAAGTCAGAGGTGGCGAAACCCGACAGGACTATAAAGATACCAGGCGTTTCCCCCTG
GAAGCTCCCTCGTGCGCTCTCCTGTTCCGACCCTGCCGCTTACCGGATACCTGTCCGCCTTTCTCCCTTC
GGGAAGCGTGGCGCTTTCTCATAGCTCACGCTGTAGGTATCTCAGTTCGGTGTAGGTCGTTCGCTCCAAG
CTGGGCTGTGTGCACGAACCCCCCGTTCAGCCCGACCGCTGCGCCTTATCCGGTAACTATCGTCTTGAGT
CCAACCCGGTAAGACACGACTTATCGCCACTGGCAGCAGCCACTGGTAACAGGATTAGCAGAGCGAGGTA
TGTAGGCGGTGCTACAGAGTTCTTGAAGTGGTGGCCTAACTACGGCTACACTAGAAGAACAGTATTTGGT
ATCTGCGCTCTGCTGAAGCCAGTTACCTTCGGAAAAAGAGTTGGTAGCTCTTGATCCGGCAAACAAACCA
CCGCTGGTAGCGGTGGTTTTTTTGTTTGCAAGCAGCAGATTACGCGCAGAAAAAAAGGATCTCAAGAAGA
TCCTTTGATCTTTTCTACGGGGTCTGACGCTCAGTGGAACGAAAACTCACGTTAAGGGATTTTGGTCATG
AGATTATCAAAAAGGATCTTCACCTAGATCCTTTTAAATTAAAAATGAAGTTTTAAATCAATCTAAAGTA
TATATGAGTAAACTTGGTCTGACAGTTATTAGAAAAATTCATCCAGCAGACGATAAAACGCAATACGCTG
GCTATCCGGTGCCGCAATGCCATACAGCACCAGAAAACGATCCGCCCATTCGCCGCCCAGTTCTTCCGCA
ATATCACGGGTGGCCAGCGCAATATCCTGATAACGATCCGCCACGCCCAGACGGCCGCAATCAATAAAGC
CGCTAAAACGGCCATTTTCCACCATAATGTTCGGCAGGCACGCATCACCATGGGTCACCACCAGATCTTC
GCCATCCGGCATGCTCGCTTTCAGACGCGCAAACAGCTCTGCCGGTGCCAGGCCCTGATGTTCTTCATCC
AGATCATCCTGATCCACCAGGCCCGCTTCCATACGGGTACGCGCACGTTCAATACGATGTTTCGCCTGAT
GATCAAACGGACAGGTCGCCGGGTCCAGGGTATGCAGACGACGCATGGCATCCGCCATAATGCTCACTTT
TTCTGCCGGCGCCAGATGGCTAGACAGCAGATCCTGACCCGGCACTTCGCCCAGCAGCAGCCAATCACGG
CCCGCTTCGGTCACCACATCCAGCACCGCCGCACACGGAACACCGGTGGTGGCCAGCCAGCTCAGACGCG
CCGCTTCATCCTGCAGCTCGTTCAGCGCACCGCTCAGATCGGTTTTCACAAACAGCACCGGACGACCCTG
CGCGCTCAGACGAAACACCGCCGCATCAGAGCAGCCAATGGTCTGCTGCGCCCAATCATAGCCAAACAGA
CGTTCCACCCACGCTGCCGGGCTACCCGCATGCAGGCCATCCTGTTCAATCATACTCTTCCTTTTTCAAT
ATTATTGAAGCATTTATCAGGGTTATTGTCTCATGAGCGGATACATATTTGAATGTATTTAGAAAAATAA
ACAAATAGGGGTTCCGCGCACATTTCCCCGAAAAGTGCCAC
Features (pLannotate 1.2.2; 8 found; start..end, strand, type, name):
      3..134     -  rep_origin     M13 ori (fragment): M13 bacteriophage origin of replication; arrow indicates direction of (+) strand synthesis
    155..311     -  CDS            lacZα (fragment): LacZα fragment of β-galactosidase; lacZ fragment
    320..338     +  promoter       T7 promoter: promoter for bacteriophage T7 RNA polymerase
    535..582     -  CDS            lacI (fragment): lac repressor; lacI; The lac repressor binds to the lac operator to inhibit transcription in E. coli. This inhibition can be relieved by adding lactose or isopropyl-β-D-thiogalactopyranoside (IPTG).
    619..659     -  rep_origin     RSF ori (fragment): Plasmids containing the RSF 1030 origin of replication can be propagated in E. coli cells that contain additional plasmids with compatible origins.
    737..1325    -  rep_origin     ori: high-copy-number ColE1/pMB1/pBR322/pUC origin of replication
   1499..2293    -  CDS            NeoR/KanR: aminoglycoside phosphotransferase confers resistance to neomycin, kanamycin, and G418 (Geneticin®)
   2294..2398    -  promoter       AmpR promoter: bla
