[The description below was written by a language model from this plasmid's Addgene catalogue record and pLannotate feature annotations shown in this document.]
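Description:
pMK-PpsbA (-42 to +9) is a small (about 2.4 kb) part-donor plasmid from the MoChlo kit, a modular cloning toolbox for chloroplast biotechnology. It is built on the pMK-T gene-synthesis backbone and is classed as a synthetic biology vector intended for propagation in E. coli rather than for direct expression in a host. Maintenance relies on a high-copy ColE1/pUC-type origin, and selection is by kanamycin through an aminoglycoside phosphotransferase (NeoR/KanR) coding sequence that the annotation places downstream of an AmpR (bla) promoter.

The payload is a synthesized chloroplast promoter part, PpsbA, with the name indicating a short segment spanning positions -42 to +9, presumably numbered relative to the transcription start. psbA is the plastid gene encoding the D1 protein of photosystem II, and its promoter is widely used to drive transgenes in plastids. The record does not state the source species. According to the depositor, the insert was designed for Golden Gate cloning, so it is meant to be released by a type IIS restriction enzyme and assembled in a defined order with other kit parts into chloroplast expression cassettes; the specific enzyme and overhangs are not given.

The automated feature table does not annotate the promoter insert itself. It lists only backbone elements: a T7 promoter and short fragments matching an M13 origin, lacZα, lacI and an RSF origin. These fragments appear to be remnants of the cloning backbone and are unlikely to be functional.
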