Addgene plasmid #123480: pMK-PpsbA (-42 to +9)
Purpose: MoChlo kit
Depositing lab: Scott Lenaghan & C. Neal Stewart. Depositing organization: University of Tennessee Institute of Agriculture. Publication: MoChlo: A versatile modular cloning toolbox for chloroplast biotechnology. Occhialini A, Piatek A, Pfotenhauer AC, Frazier TP, Stewart CN, Lenaghan S. Plant Physiol. 2019 Jan 24. pii: pp.18.01220. doi: 10.1104/pp.18.01220. PubMed 30679266.
Backbone
  Vector backbone: pMK-T
  Vector type: Synthetic Biology
Growth in bacteria
  Bacterial resistance: Kanamycin, 50 μg/mL
  Growth temperature: 37°C
  Growth strain: Top10
  Copy number: High Copy
Gene/Insert
  Gene/Insert name: PpsbA (-42 to +9)
  Cloning method: Restriction Enzyme; 5′ cloning site Unknown (unknown if destroyed)
Terms and licenses: Academic/Nonprofit Terms; Industry Terms: Not Available to Industry
Depositor comments: All inserts have been produced by gene synthesis and cloned in the indicated backbone vector. The insert is a chloroplast promoter designed for Golden-Gate cloning. The Original Material was developed in the performance of research that was funded by Grant Nos. ARPA-E: DE-AR000660 & DARPA: D17AC00016.
How to cite: pMK-PpsbA (-42 to +9) was a gift from Scott Lenaghan & C. Neal Stewart (Addgene plasmid # 123480 ; http://n2t.net/addgene:123480 ; RRID:Addgene_123480)
