>Addgene plasmid #123480 | pMK-PpsbA (-42 to +9) | depositor partial sequence | sequence record 235583 | PpsbA (-42 to +9)
AATAAAAAGCCTTCCATTTTCTATTTTGATTTGTAGAAAACTAGTGTGCTTGGGAGTCCCTGATGATTAA
ATAAACCAAGATTTTACC
